Addgene plasmid #31522: MDH1-miR-222-PGK-GFP-Blast
Depositing lab: Chang-Zheng Chen. Depositing organization: Stanford University. Publication: MicroRNA programs in normal and aberrant stem and progenitor cells. Arnold CP, Tan R, Zhou B, Yue SB, Schaffert S, Biggs JR, Doyonnas R, Lo MC, Perry JM, Renault VM, Sacco A, Somervaille T, Viatour P, Brunet A, Cleary ML, Li L, Sage J, Zhang DE, Blau HM, Chen C, Chen CZ. Genome Res. 2011 May . 21(5):798-810. 10.1101/gr.111385.110 PubMed 21451113.
Backbone
  Vector backbone: MSCV
  Vector type: Mammalian Expression, Retroviral
  Selectable markers: Blasticidin
Growth in bacteria
  Bacterial resistance: Ampicillin, 100 μg/mL
  Growth temperature: 37°C
  Growth strain: DH5alpha
  Copy number: Unknown
Gene/Insert
  Gene/Insert name: miR-222 (alt name: miR222)
  Species: M. musculus (mouse)
  Entrez Gene: Mir222 (a.k.a. Mirn222, mir-222, mmu-mir-222)
  Tag / fusion protein: GFP
  Cloning method: Restriction Enzyme
  Sequencing primers: 5′ H1
Terms and licenses: Academic/Nonprofit Terms; Industry Terms: Not Available to Industry
How to cite: MDH1-miR-222-PGK-GFP-Blast was a gift from Chang-Zheng Chen (Addgene plasmid # 31522 ; http://n2t.net/addgene:31522 ; RRID:Addgene_31522)
