[The description below was written by a language model from this plasmid's Addgene catalogue record.]
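Description:
MDH1-miR-222-PGK-GFP-Blast is a retroviral mammalian expression plasmid built on an MSCV (murine stem cell virus) backbone and designed to deliver the mouse microRNA miR-222 (Mir222) into mammalian cells. As an MSCV-type vector, it would normally be packaged into retroviral particles so that the sequence between the long terminal repeats integrates stably into the genome of dividing target cells. MSCV backbones are often chosen for expression in stem and progenitor cell types. In bacteria the plasmid is maintained under ampicillin selection. The record gives no origin of replication, and the copy number is listed as unknown.

No feature table is provided, so the arrangement of the payload can only be inferred from the catalogue fields and the construct name. The name and the use of an H1 primer for sequencing the 5′ end of the insert suggest that the miR-222 sequence sits downstream of an H1 promoter, an RNA polymerase III promoter commonly used to drive small RNAs. The record does not state this explicitly. "PGK-GFP-Blast" points to a separate marker cassette in which a PGK promoter drives GFP together with blasticidin resistance. This fits the listed GFP tag and blasticidin selectable marker, although how the two are linked is not described. With these markers, transduced cells can be tracked or sorted by fluorescence and enriched by drug selection. The associated work concerns microRNA programs in normal and aberrant stem and progenitor cells, consistent with using the vector for stable ectopic miR-222 expression in functional studies.
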