>Addgene plasmid #31522 | MDH1-miR-222-PGK-GFP-Blast | addgene partial sequence | sequence record 36493 | EGFP-C 5'-CATGGTCCTGCTGGAGTTCGTG-3'
CGNCTTGGCNGGAGAGCTGTCAGTAATGAGGATCACCGGGCAATTGAAGATCTAGTCGACCAATTCCGGT
TATTTTCCACCATATTGCCGTCTTTTGGCAATGTGAGGGCCCGGAAACCTGGCCCTGTCTTCTTGACGAG
CATTCCTAGGGGTCTTTCCCCTCTCGCCAAAGGAATGCAAGGTCTGTTGAATGTCGTGAAGGAAGCAGTT
CCTCTGGAAGCTTCTTGAAGACAAACAACGTCTGTAGCGACCCTTTGCAGGCAGCGGAACCCCCCACCTG
GCGACAGGTGCCTCTGCGGCCAAAAGCCACGTGTATAAGATACACCTGCAAAGGCGGCACAACCCCAGTG
CCACGTTGTGAGTTGGATAGTTGTGGAAAGAGTCAAATGGCTCTCCTCAAGCGTATTCAACAAGGGGCTG
AAGGATGCCCAGAAGGTACCCCATTGTATGGGATCTGATCTGGGGCCTCGGTGCACATGCTTTACATGTG
TTTAGTCGAGGTTAAAAAACGTCTAGGCCCCCCGAACCACGGGGACGTGGTTTTCCTTTGAAAAACACGA
TGATAATACCATGAAAACATTTAACATTTCTCAACAGGATCTAGAATTAGTAGAAGTAGCGACAGAGAAG
ATTACAATGCTTTATGAGGATAATAAACATCATGTGGGAGCGGCAATTCGTACGAAAACAGGAGAAATCA
TTTCGGCAGTACATATTGAAGCGTATATAGGACGAGTAACTGTTTGTGCAGAAGCCATTGCGATTGGTAG
TGCAGTTTCGAATGGACAAAAGGATTTTGACACGATTGTAGCTGTTAGACACCCTTATTCTGACGAAGTA
GATAGAAGTATTCGAGTGGTAAGTCCTTGTGGTATGTGTAGGGAGTTGATTTCAGACTATGCACCAGATT
GTTTTGTGTTAATAGATGATGCNTATCANTCATGAGATCTCCTCANCCAT
