>Addgene plasmid #31522 | MDH1-miR-222-PGK-GFP-Blast | addgene partial sequence | sequence record 38002 | H1 5'-tcgctatgtgttctgggaaa-3'
TCTTATAAGTTCTGTATGAGACCACTCGAGCAGAGCACAAGAAAAATATGCAATTGAAAACTCTTGTATT
GTTTCATTAATTTCTGTAATTGACATCTTTTTTTTTCCCTTCCAGAATCTCTCTTCAGAAGGCTACAAAT
TGTCTAACTCTCAGAAGGATTAGGGTGCCCTCAGTGGCTCAGTAGCCAGTGTAGATCCTGTCTTTGGTAA
TCAGCAGCTACATCTGGCTACTGGGTCTCTGGTGGCATCATCTAGCTTCAGTTATGGTACCCATAACAAG
GTTATTGAAACGATAGCTTTCTGTAGAGCAACACACACATGCACACATAGGCACACACAGGAATTCTTGC
CAAACCTACAGGTGGGGTCTTTCATTCCCCCCTTTTTCTGGAGACTAAATAAAATCTTTTATTTTATCGA
TAAGCTTGGCTGCAGGTCGACGCGGCCGCAATTCTTAATTAAGTTAACTCATTAATTTCGGGTATATTTG
AGTGGAATGAGTTCTTCAATCGTAGTTTTGACTAACTTGCCATTCATTTCTATTAACACAAAACAATCTG
GTGCATAGTCTGAAATCAACTCCCTACACATACCACAAGGACTTACCACTCGAATACTTCTATCTACTTC
GTCAGAATAAGGGTGTCTAACAGCTACAATCGTGTCAAAATCCTTTTGTCCATTCGAAACTGCACTACCA
ATCGCAATGGCTTCTGCACAAACAGTTACTCGTCCTATATACGCTTCAATATGTACTGCCGAAATGATTT
CTCCTGTTTTCGTACGAA
